>Addgene plasmid #47190 | TAL3471 | depositor partial sequence | sequence record 67277 | Insert sequence
ATGGACTACAAAGACCATGACGGTGATTATAAAGATCATGACATCGATTACAAGGATGACGATGACAAGA
TGGCCCCCAAGAAGAAGAGGAAGGTGGGCATTCACCGCGGGGTACCTATGGTGGACTTGAGGACACTCGG
TTATTCGCAACAGCAACAGGAGAAAATCAAGCCTAAGGTCAGGAGCACCGTCGCGCAACACCACGAGGCG
CTTGTGGGGCATGGCTTCACTCATGCGCATATTGTCGCGCTTTCACAGCACCCTGCGGCGCTTGGGACGG
TGGCTGTCAAATACCAAGATATGATTGCGGCCCTGCCCGAAGCCACGCACGAGGCAATTGTAGGGGTCGG
TAAACAGTGGTCGGGAGCGCGAGCACTTGAGGCGCTGCTGACTGTGGCGGGTGAGCTTAGGGGGCCTCCG
CTCCAGCTCGACACCGGGCAGCTGCTGAAGATCGCGAAGAGAGGGGGAGTAACAGCGGTAGAGGCAGTGC
ACGCCTGGCGCAATGCGCTCACCGGGGCCCCCTTGAACCTGACCCCAGACCAGGTAGTCGCAATCGCGTC
ACATGACGGGGGAAAGCAAGCCCTGGAAACCGTGCAAAGGTTGTTGCCGGTCCTTTGTCAAGACCACGGC
CTTACACCGGAGCAAGTCGTGGCCATTGCAAGCAACATCGGTGGCAAACAGGCTCTTGAGACGGTTCAGA
GACTTCTCCCAGTTCTCTGTCAAGCCCACGGGCTGACTCCCGATCAAGTTGTAGCGATTGCGTCCAACGG
TGGAGGGAAACAAGCATTGGAGACTGTCCAACGGCTCCTTCCCGTGTTGTGTCAAGCCCACGGTTTGACG
CCTGCACAAGTGGTCGCCATCGCCTCGAATGGCGGCGGTAAGCAGGCGCTGGAAACAGTACAGCGCCTGC
TGCCTGTACTGTGCCAGGATCATGGACTGACCCCAGACCAGGTAGTCGCAATCGCGAACAATAATGGGGG
AAAGCAAGCCCTGGAAACCGTGCAAAGGTTGTTGCCGGTCCTTTGTCAAGACCACGGCCTTACACCGGAG
CAAGTCGTGGCCATTGCAAGCAACATCGGTGGCAAACAGGCTCTTGAGACGGTTCAGAGACTTCTCCCAG
TTCTCTGTCAAGCCCACGGGCTGACTCCCGATCAAGTTGTAGCGATTGCGAATAACAATGGAGGGAAACA
AGCATTGGAGACTGTCCAACGGCTCCTTCCCGTGTTGTGTCAAGCCCACGGTTTGACGCCTGCACAAGTG
GTCGCCATCGCCTCCAATATTGGCGGTAAGCAGGCGCTGGAAACAGTACAGCGCCTGCTGCCTGTACTGT
GCCAGGATCATGGACTGACCCCAGACCAGGTAGTCGCAATCGCGTCGAACATTGGGGGAAAGCAAGCCCT
GGAAACCGTGCAAAGGTTGTTGCCGGTCCTTTGTCAAGACCACGGCCTTACACCGGAGCAAGTCGTGGCC
ATTGCATCCCACGACGGTGGCAAACAGGCTCTTGAGACGGTTCAGAGACTTCTCCCAGTTCTCTGTCAAG
CCCACGGGCTGACTCCCGATCAAGTTGTAGCGATTGCGTCGAACATTGGAGGGAAACAAGCATTGGAGAC
TGTCCAACGGCTCCTTCCCGTGTTGTGTCAAGCCCACGGTTTGACGCCTGCACAAGTGGTCGCCATCGCC
AACAACAACGGCGGTAAGCAGGCGCTGGAAACAGTACAGCGCCTGCTGCCTGTACTGTGCCAGGATCATG
GACTGACCCCAGACCAGGTAGTCGCAATCGCGAACAATAATGGGGGAAAGCAAGCCCTGGAAACCGTGCA
AAGGTTGTTGCCGGTCCTTTGTCAAGACCACGGCCTTACACCGGAGCAAGTCGTGGCCATTGCAAGCAAT
GGGGGTGGCAAACAGGCTCTTGAGACGGTTCAGAGACTTCTCCCAGTTCTCTGTCAAGCCCACGGGCTGA
CACCCGAACAGGTGGTCGCCATTGCTTCTAATGGGGGAGGACGGCCAGCCTTGGAG
