>Addgene plasmid #47190 | TAL3471 | addgene partial sequence | sequence record 68699 | JDS-TALEN-F 5'-TAGGGGTCGGTAAACAGTGG-3'
TGTGGCGGGTGAGCTTAGGGGGCCTCCGCTCCAGCTCGACACCGGGCAGCTGCTGAAGATCGCGAAGAGA
GGGGGAGTAACAGCGGTAGAGGCAGTGCACGCCTGGCGCAATGCGCTCACCGGGGCCCCCTTGAACCTGA
CCCCAGACCAGGTAGTCGCAATCGCGTCACATGACGGGGGAAAGCAAGCCCTGGAAACCGTGCAAAGGTT
GTTGCCGGTCCTTTGTCAAGACCACGGCCTTACACCGGAGCAAGTCGTGGCCATTGCAAGCAACATCGGT
GGCAAACAGGCTCTTGAGACGGTTCAGAGACTTCTCCCAGTTCTCTGTCAAGCCCACGGGCTGACTCCCG
ATCAAGTTGTAGCGATTGCGTCCAACGGTGGAGGGAAACAAGCATTGGAGACTGTCCAACGGCTCCTTCC
CGTGTTGTGTCAAGCCCACGGTTTGACGCCTGCACAAGTGGTCGCCATCGCCTCGAATGGCGGCGGTAAG
CAGGCGCTGGAAACAGTACAGCGCCTGCTGCCTGTACTGTGCCAGGATCATGGACTGACCCCAGACCAGG
TAGTCGCAATCGCGAACAATAATGGGGGAAAGCAAGCCCTGGAAACCGTGCAAAGGTTGTTGCCGGTCCT
TTGTCAAGACCACGGCCTTACACCGGAGCAAGTCGTGGCCATTGCAAGCAACATCGGTGGCAAACAGGCT
CTTGAGACGGTTCAGAGACTTCTCCCAGTTCTCTGTCAAGCCCACGGGCTGACTCCCGATCAAGTTGTAG
CGATTGC
