[The description below was written by a language model from this plasmid's Addgene catalogue record.]
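Description:
TAL3471 is a TALEN expression plasmid built on the JDS78 backbone, a mammalian expression vector that also carries a T7 promoter. It encodes the "right" half of a TALEN pair directed against the zebrafish (Danio rerio) gene kcnma1b, and its name indicates it belongs to a set of nucleases made for the zebrafish research community. The plasmid is maintained in E. coli as a high-copy construct under ampicillin selection. The record does not list the origin of replication or other backbone elements, and no feature table is provided.

The insert, about 1.2 kb, is an engineered array of TAL effector repeats whose order specifies recognition of a defined half-site in kcnma1b. It was placed into the roughly 6.4 kb backbone through BsmBI sites that were destroyed during cloning. BsmBI is a type IIS enzyme, so this is consistent with seamless, in-frame insertion. The backbone supplies the flanking parts of the fusion protein: an N-terminal 3X Flag tag for detection and a C-terminal wild-type FokI nuclease domain. A CMV promoter drives expression in mammalian cells, and the use of a BGH reverse sequencing primer suggests a BGH polyadenylation region downstream. The T7 designation implies the coding sequence can also be transcribed in vitro, which fits mRNA delivery into zebrafish embryos, although the record does not describe this use explicitly.

Because FokI cleaves only as a dimer, this construct is meant to be used with the matching left-half TALEN. Together they make a targeted double-strand break at kcnma1b, and error-prone repair of that break can yield disruptive indel mutations.
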