Addgene plasmid #47190: TAL3471
Depositing lab: Keith Joung. Depositing organization: Massachusetts General Hospital. Publication: Targeted gene disruption in somatic zebrafish cells using engineered TALENs. Sander JD, Cade L, Khayter C, Reyon D, Peterson RT, Joung JK, Yeh JR. Nat Biotechnol. 2011 Aug 5;29(8):697-8. doi: 10.1038/nbt.1934. PubMed 21822241.
Backbone
  Vector backbone: JDS78
  Backbone manufacturer: Addgene plasmid #32290
  Backbone size w/o insert (bp): 6447
  Vector type: Mammalian Expression ; T7
Growth in bacteria
  Bacterial resistance: Ampicillin, 100 μg/mL
  Growth temperature: 37°C
  Growth strain: XL1 Blue
  Copy number: High Copy
Gene/Insert
  Gene/Insert name: ZebrafishCommunity-kcnma1b-right (alt name: kcnma1b)
  Species: D. rerio (zebrafish)
  Insert size (bp): 1226
  Entrez Gene: kcnma1b (a.k.a. sl)
  Promoter: CMV
  Tag / fusion protein: 3X Flag (N terminal on backbone); WT FOKI (C terminal on backbone)
  Cloning method: Restriction Enzyme; 5′ cloning site BsmBI (destroyed during cloning); 3′ cloning site BsmBI (destroyed during cloning)
  Sequencing primers: 5′ CMV-F; 3′ BGH-rev
Terms and licenses: Academic/Nonprofit Terms; Industry Terms: Not Available to Industry
Depositor comments: Target binding site: TCATTGAGAACAGGTT It is strongly recommended that users perform a diagnostic digest to verify this plasmid prior to use. For example, a double digest of the plasmid with BamHI and KpnI should result in two bands at 2.3kb and 5.8kb.
How to cite: TAL3471 was a gift from Keith Joung (Addgene plasmid # 47190 ; http://n2t.net/addgene:47190 ; RRID:Addgene_47190)
